>Addgene plasmid #141978 | TFORF2223 | addgene full sequence | sequence record 395869 | Addgene NGS Result
TTAATGTAGTCTTATGCAATACTCTTGTAGTCTTGCAACATGGTAACGATGAGTTAGCAACATGCCTTAC
AAGGAGAGAAAAAGCACCGTGCATGCCGATTGGTGGAAGTAAGGTGGTACGATCGTGCCTTATTAGGAAG
GCAACAGACGGGTCTGACATGGATTGGACGAACCACTGAATTGCCGCATTGCAGAGATATTGTATTTAAG
TGCCTAGCTCGATACATAAACGGGTCTCTCTGGTTAGACCAGATCTGAGCCTGGGAGCTCTCTGGCTAAC
TAGGGAACCCACTGCTTAAGCCTCAATAAAGCTTGCCTTGAGTGCTTCAAGTAGTGTGTGCCCGTCTGTT
GTGTGACTCTGGTAACTAGAGATCCCTCAGACCCTTTTAGTCAGTGTGGAAAATCTCTAGCAGTGGCGCC
CGAACAGGGACTTGAAAGCGAAAGGGAAACCAGAGGAGCTCTCTCGACGCAGGACTCGGCTTGCTGAAGC
GCGCACGGCAAGAGGCGAGGGGCGGCGACTGGTGAGTACGCCAAAAATTTTGACTAGCGGAGGCTAGAAG
GAGAGAGATGGGTGCGAGAGCGTCAGTATTAAGCGGGGGAGAATTAGATCGCGATGGGAAAAAATTCGGT
TAAGGCCAGGGGGAAAGAAAAAATATAAATTAAAACATATAGTATGGGCAAGCAGGGAGCTAGAACGATT
CGCAGTTAATCCTGGCCTGTTAGAAACATCAGAAGGCTGTAGACAAATACTGGGACAGCTACAACCATCC
CTTCAGACAGGATCAGAAGAACTTAGATCATTATATAATACAGTAGCAACCCTCTATTGTGTGCATCAAA
GGATAGAGATAAAAGACACCAAGGAAGCTTTAGACAAGATAGAGGAAGAGCAAAACAAAAGTAAGACCAC
CGCACAGCAAGCGGCCGCTGATCTTCAGACCTGGAGGAGGAGATATGAGGGACAATTGGAGAAGTGAATT
ATATAAATATAAAGTAGTAAAAATTGAACCATTAGGAGTAGCACCCACCAAGGCAAAGAGAAGAGTGGTG
CAGAGAGAAAAAAGAGCAGTGGGAATAGGAGCTTTGTTCCTTGGGTTCTTGGGAGCAGCAGGAAGCACTA
TGGGCGCAGCGTCAATGACGCTGACGGTACAGGCCAGACAATTATTGTCTGGTATAGTGCAGCAGCAGAA
CAATTTGCTGAGGGCTATTGAGGCGCAACAGCATCTGTTGCAACTCACAGTCTGGGGCATCAAGCAGCTC
CAGGCAAGAATCCTGGCTGTGGAAAGATACCTAAAGGATCAACAGCTCCTGGGGATTTGGGGTTGCTCTG
GAAAACTCATTTGCACCACTGCTGTGCCTTGGAATGCTAGTTGGAGTAATAAATCTCTGGAACAGATTTG
GAATCACACGACCTGGATGGAGTGGGACAGAGAAATTAACAATTACACAAGCTTAATACACTCCTTAATT
GAAGAATCGCAAAACCAGCAAGAAAAGAATGAACAAGAATTATTGGAATTAGATAAATGGGCAAGTTTGT
GGAATTGGTTTAACATAACAAATTGGCTGTGGTATATAAAATTATTCATAATGATAGTAGGAGGCTTGGT
AGGTTTAAGAATAGTTTTTGCTGTACTTTCTATAGTGAATAGAGTTAGGCAGGGATATTCACCATTATCG
TTTCAGACCCACCTCCCAACCCCGAGGGGACCCATGCATTGCATCTCAATTAGTCAGCAACCAGGTGTGG
AAAGTCCCCAGGCTCCCCAGCAGGCAGAAGTATGCAAAGCATGCGTCTCAATTAGTCAGCAACCATAGTC
CCGCCCCTAACTCCGCCCATCCCGCCCCTAACTCCGCCCAGTTCCGCCCATTCTCCGCCCCATGGCTGAC
TAATTTTTTTTATTTATGCAGAGGCCGAGGCCGCCTCGGCCTCTGAGCTATTCCAGAAGTAGTGAGGAGG
CTTTTTTGGAGGCCTAGGCTTTTGCAAAAAGCTTTCTAGAGGTACCACCGGAGCTTACCATGACCGAGTA
CAAGCCCACGGTGCGCCTCGCCACCCGCGACGACGTCCCCAGGGCCGTACGCACCCTCGCCGCCGCGTTC
GCCGACTACCCCGCCACGCGCCACACCGTCGATCCGGACCGCCACATCGAGCGGGTCACCGAGCTGCAAG
AACTCTTCCTCACGCGCGTCGGGCTCGACATCGGCAAGGTGTGGGTCGCGGACGACGGCGCCGCCGTGGC
GGTCTGGACCACGCCGGAGAGCGTCGAAGCGGGGGCGGTGTTCGCCGAGATCGGCCCGCGCATGGCCGAG
TTGAGCGGTTCCCGGCTGGCCGCGCAGCAACAGATGGAAGGCCTCCTGGCGCCGCACCGGCCCAAGGAGC
CCGCGTGGTTCCTGGCCACCGTCGGCGTCTCGCCCGACCACCAGGGCAAGGGTCTGGGCAGCGCCGTCGT
GCTCCCCGGAGTGGAGGCGGCCGAGCGCGCCGGGGTGCCCGCCTTCCTGGAGACCTCCGCGCCCCGCAAC
CTCCCCTTCTACGAGCGGCTCGGCTTCACCGTCACCGCCGACGTCGAGGTGCCCGAAGGACCGCGCACCT
GGTGCATGACCCGCAAGCCCGGTGCCAGTTAACGAATTCTAGATCTTGAGACAAATGGCAGTATTCATCC
ACAATTTTAAAAGAAAAGGGGGGATTGGGGGGTACAGTGCAGGGGAAAGAATAGTAGACATAATAGCAAC
AGACATACAAACTAAAGAATTACAAAAACAAATTACAAAAATTCAAAATTTTCGGGTTTATTACAGGGAC
AGCAGAGATCCACTTTGGCGCCGGCTCGAGGCCTGCAGGTGCAAAGATGGATAAAGTTTTAAACAGAGAG
GAATCTTTGCAGCTAATGGACCTTCTAGGTCTTGAAAGGAGTGGGAATTGGCTCCGGTGCCCGTCAGTGG
GCAGAGCGCACATCGCCCACAGTCCCCGAGAAGTTGGGGGGAGGGGTCGGCAATTGAACCGGTGCCTAGA
GAAGGTGGCGCGGGGTAAACTGGGAAAGTGATGTCGTGTACTGGCTCCGCCTTTTTCCCGAGGGTGGGGG
AGAACCGTATATAAGTGCAGTAGTCGCCGTGAACGTTCTTTTTCGCAACGGGTTTGCCGCCAGAACACAG
GTAAGTGCCGTGTGTGGTTCCCGCGGGCCTGGCCTCTTTACGGGTTATGGCCCTTGCGTGCCTTGAATTA
CTTCCACCTGGCTGCAGTACGTGATTCTTGATCCCGAGCTTCGGGTTGGAAGTGGGTGGGAGAGTTCGAG
GCCTTGCGCTTAAGGAGCCCCTTCGCCTCGTGCTTGAGTTGAGGCCTGGCCTGGGCGCTGGGGCCGCCGC
GTGCGAATCTGGTGGCACCTTCGCGCCTGTCTCGCTGCTTTCGATAAGTCTCTAGCCATTTAAAATTTTT
GATGACCTGCTGCGACGCTTTTTTTCTGGCAAGATAGTCTTGTAAATGCGGGCCAAGATCTGCACACTGG
TATTTCGGTTTTTGGGGCCGCGGGCGGCGACGGGGCCCGTGCGTCCCAGCGCACATGTTCGGCGAGGCGG
GGCCTGCGAGCGCGGCCACCGAGAATCGGACGGGGGTAGTCTCAAGCTGGCCGGCCTGCTCTGGTGCCTG
GCCTCGCGCCGCCGTGTATCGCCCCGCCCTGGGCGGCAAGGCTGGCCCGGTCGGCACCAGTTGCGTGAGC
GGAAAGATGGCCGCTTCCCGGCCCTGCTGCAGGGAGCTCAAAATGGAGGACGCGGCGCTCGGGAGAGCGG
GCGGGTGAGTCACCCACACAAAGGAAAAGGGCCTTTCCGTCCTCAGCCGTCGCTTCATGTGACTCCACGG
AGTACCGGGCGCCGTCCAGGCACCTCGATTAGTTCTCGAGCTTTTGGAGTACGTCGTCTTTAGGTTGGGG
GGAGGGGTTTTATGCGATGGAGTTTCCCCACACTGAGTGGGTGGAGACTGAAGTTAGGCCAGCTTGGCAC
TTGATGTAATTCTCCTTGGAATTTGCCCTTTTTGAGTTTGGATCTTGGTTCATTCTCAAGCCTCAGACAG
TGGTTCAAAGTTTTTTTCTTCCATTTCAGGTGTCGTGAGGCTAGCACCGCCACCATGGCAAAGACATCTT
CTGGTCAGAGATACTTCTTAAATCACATCGATCAGACAACAACATGGCAGGACCCCAGGAAGGCCATGCT
GTCCCAGATGAACGTCACAGCCCCCACCAGTCCACCAGTGCAGCAGAATATGATGAACTCGGCTTCAGGT
CCTCTTCCTGATGGATGGGAACAAGCCATGACTCAGGATGGAGAAATTTACTATATAAACCATAAGAACA
AGACCACCTCTTGGCTAGACCCAAGGCTTGACCCTCGTTTTGCCATGAACCAGAGAATCAGTCAGAGTGC
TCCAGTGAAACAGCCACCACCCCTGGCTCCCCAGAGCCCACAGGGAGGCGTCATGGGTGGCAGCAACTCC
AACCAGCAGCAACAGATGCGACTGCAGCAACTGCAGATGGAGAAGGAGAGGCTGCGGCTGAAACAGCAAG
AACTGCTTCGGCAGGCAATGCGGAATATCAATCCCAGCACAGCAAATTCTCCAAAATGTCAGGAGTTAGC
CCTGCGTAGCCAGTTACCAACACTGGAGCAGGATGGTGGGACTCAAAATCCAGTGTCTTCTCCCGGGATG
TCTCAGGAATTGAGAACAATGACGACCAATAGCTCAGATCCTTTCCTTAACAGTGGCACCTATCACTCTC
GAGATGAGAGTACAGACAGTGGACTAAGCATGAGCAGCTACAGTGTCCCTCGAACCCCAGATGACTTCCT
GAACAGTGTGGATGAGATGGATACAGGTGATACTATCAACCAAAGCACCCTGCCCTCACAGCAGAACCGT
TTCCCAGACTACCTTGAAGCCATTCCTGGGACAAATGTGGACCTTGGAACACTGGAAGGAGATGGAATGA
ACATAGAAGGAGAGGAGCTGATGCCAAGTCTGCAGGAAGCTTTGAGTTCTGACATCCTTAATGACATGGA
GTCTGTTTTGGCTGCCACCAAGCTAGATAAAGAAAGCTTTCTTACATGGTTATAGTAATGAACTAGTCCG
TAACTTGAAAGTATTTCGATTTCTTGGCTTTATATATCTTGTGGAAAGGACGAGGCTGATTCTATTAAGT
GTCTGGTACGCGTTAAGTCGACAATCAACCTCTGGATTACAAAATTTGTGAAAGATTGACTGGTATTCTT
AACTATGTTGCTCCTTTTACGCTATGTGGATACGCTGCTTTAATGCCTTTGTATCATGCTATTGCTTCCC
GTATGGCTTTCATTTTCTCCTCCTTGTATAAATCCTGGTTGCTGTCTCTTTATGAGGAGTTGTGGCCCGT
TGTCAGGCAACGTGGCGTGGTGTGCACTGTGTTTGCTGACGCAACCCCCACTGGTTGGGGCATTGCCACC
ACCTGTCAGCTCCTTTCCGGGACTTTCGCTTTCCCCCTCCCTATTGCCACGGCGGAACTCATCGCCGCCT
GCCTTGCCCGCTGCTGGACAGGGGCTCGGCTGTTGGGCACTGACAATTCCGTGGTGTTGTCGGGGAAATC
ATCGTCCTTTCCTTGGCTGCTCGCCTGTGTTGCCACCTGGATTCTGCGCGGGACGTCCTTCTGCTACGTC
CCTTCGGCCCTCAATCCAGCGGACCTTCCTTCCCGCGGCCTGCTGCCGGCTCTGCGGCCTCTTCCGCGTC
TTCGCCTTCGCCCTCAGACGAGTCGGATCTCCCTTTGGGCCGCCTCCCCGCGTCGACTTTAAGACCAATG
ACTTACAAGGCAGCTGTAGATCTTAGCCACTTTTTAAAAGAAAAGGGGGGACTGGAAGGGCTAATTCACT
CCCAACGAAGACAAGATCTGCTTTTTGCTTGTACTGGGTCTCTCTGGTTAGACCAGATCTGAGCCTGGGA
GCTCTCTGGCTAACTAGGGAACCCACTGCTTAAGCCTCAATAAAGCTTGCCTTGAGTGCTTCAAGTAGTG
TGTGCCCGTCTGTTGTGTGACTCTGGTAACTAGAGATCCCTCAGACCCTTTTAGTCAGTGTGGAAAATCT
CTAGCAGTACGTATAGTAGTTCATGTCATCTTATTATTCAGTATTTATAACTTGCAAAGAAATGAATATC
AGAGAGTGAGAGGAACTTGTTTATTGCAGCTTATAATGGTTACAAATAAAGCAATAGCATCACAAATTTC
ACAAATAAAGCATTTTTTTCACTGCATTCTAGTTGTGGTTTGTCCAAACTCATCAATGTATCTTATCATG
TCTGGCTCTAGCTATCCCGCCCCTAACTCCGCCCATCCCGCCCCTAACTCCGCCCAGTTCCGCCCATTCT
CCGCCCCATGGCTGACTAATTTTTTTTATTTATGCAGAGGCCGAGGCCGCCTCGGCCTCTGAGCTATTCC
AGAAGTAGTGAGGAGGCTTTTTTGGAGGCCTAGGGACGTACCCAATTCGCCCTATAGTGAGTCGTATTAC
GCGCGCTCACTGGCCGTCGTTTTACAACGTCGTGACTGGGAAAACCCTGGCGTTACCCAACTTAATCGCC
TTGCAGCACATCCCCCTTTCGCCAGCTGGCGTAATAGCGAAGAGGCCCGCACCGATCGCCCTTCCCAACA
GTTGCGCAGCCTGAATGGCGAATGGG
[124 nt withheld, positions 6677-6800]
C
[91 nt withheld, positions 6802-6892]
A
[49 nt withheld, positions 6894-6942]
CCTTTGACGTTGGAGTCCACGTTCTTT
[37 nt withheld, positions 6970-7006]
ACCCTATCTCGGTCTATTCTTTTGATTTATAAGGGATTTTGCCGATTTCGGCCTATTGGTTAAAAAATGA
GCTGATTTAACAAAAATTTAACGCGAATTTTAACAAAATATTAACGCTTACAATTTAGGTGGCACTTTTC
GGGGAAATGTGCGCGGAACCCCTATTTGTTTATTTTTCTAAATACATTCAAATATGTATCCGCTCATGAG
ACAATAACCCTGATAAATGCTTCAATAATATTGAAAAAGGAAGAGTATGAGTATTCAACATTTCCGTGTC
GCCCTTATTCCCTTTTTTGCGGCATTTTGCCTTCCTGTTTTTGCTCACCCAGAAACGCTGGTGAAAGTAA
AAGATGCTGAAGATCAGTTGGGTGCACGAGTGGGTTACATCGAACTGGATCTCAACAGCGGTAAGATCCT
TGAGAGTTTTCGCCCCGAAGAACGTTTTCCAATGATGAGCACTTTTAAAGTTCTGCTATGTGGCGCGGTA
TTATCCCGTATTGACGCCGGGCAAGAGCAACTCGGTCGCCGCATACACTATTCTCAGAATGACTTGGTTG
AGTACTCACCAGTCACAGAAAAGCATCTTACGGATGGCATGACAGTAAGAGAATTATGCAGTGCTGCCAT
AACCATGAGTGATAACACTGCGGCCAACTTACTTCTGACAACGATCGGAGGACCGAAGGAGCTAACCGCT
TTTTTGCACAACATGGGGGATCATGTAACTCGCCTTGATCGTTGGGAACCGGAGCTGAATGAAGCCATAC
CAAACGACGAGCGTGACACCACGATGCCTGTAGCAATGGCAACAACGTTGCGCAAACTATTAACTGGCGA
ACTACTTACTCTAGCTTCCCGGCAACAATTAATAGACTGGATGGAGGCGGATAAAGTTGCAGGACCACTT
CTGCGCTCGGCCCTTCCGGCTGGCTGGTTTATTGCTGATAAATCTGGAGCCGGTGAGCGTGGGTCTCGCG
GTATCATTGCAGCACTGGGGCCAGATGGTAAGCCCTCCCGTATCGTAGTTATCTACACGACGGGGAGTCA
GGCAACTATGGATGAACGAAATAGACAGATCGCTGAGATAGGTGCCTCACTGATTAAGCATTGGTAACTG
TCAGACCAAGTTTACTCATATATACTTTAGATTGATTTAAAACTTCATTTTTAATTTAAAAGGATCTAGG
TGAAGATCCTTTTTGATAATCTCATGACCAAAATCCCTTAACGTGAGTTTTCGTTCCACTGAGCGTCAGA
CCCCGTAGAAAAGATCAAAGGATCTTCTTGAGATCCTTTTTTTCTGCGCGTAATCTGCTGCTTGCAAACA
AAAAAACCACCGCTACCAGCGGTGGTTTGTTTGCCGGATCAAGAGCTACCAACTCTTTTTCCGAAGGTAA
CTGGCTTCAGCAGAGCGCAGATACCAAATACTGTTCTTCTAGTGTAGCCGTAGTTAGGCCACCACTTCAA
GAACTCTGTAGCACCGCCTACATACCTCGCTCTGCTAATCCTGTTACCAGTGGCTGCTGCCAGTGGCGAT
AAGTCGTGTCTTACCGGGTTGGACTCAAGACGATAGTTACCGGATAAGGCGCAGCGGTCGGGCTGAACGG
GGGGTTCGTGCACACAGCCCAGCTTGGAGCGAACGACCTACACCGAACTGAGATACCTACAGCGTGAGCT
ATGAGAAAGCGCCACGCTTCCCGAAGGGAGAAAGGCGGACAGGTATCCGGTAAGCGGCAGGGTCGGAACA
GGAGAGCGCACGAGGGAGCTTCCAGGGGGAAACGCCTGGTATCTTTATAGTCCTGTCGGGTTTCGCCACC
TCTGACTTGAGCGTCGATTTTTGTGATGCTCGTCAGGGGGGCGGAGCCTATGGAAAAACGCCAGCAACGC
GGCCTTTTTACGGTTCCTGGCCTTTTGCTGGCCTTTTGCTCACATGTTCTTTCCTGCGTTATCCCCTGAT
TCTGTGGATAACCGTATTACCGCCTTTGAGTGAGCTGATACCGCTCGCCGCAGCCGAACGACCGAGCGCA
GCGAGTCAGTGAGCGAGGAAGCGGAAGAGCGCCCAATACGCAAACCGCCTCTCCCCGCGCGTTGGCCGAT
TCATTAATGCAGCTGGCACGACAGGTTTCCCGACTGGAAAGCGGGCAGTGAGCGCAACGCAATTAATGTG
AGTTAGCTCACTCATTAGGCACCCCAGGCTTTACACTTTATGCTTCCGGCTCGTATGTTGTGTGGAATTG
TGAGCGGATAACAATTTCACACAGGAAACAGCTATGACCATGATTACGCCAAGCGCGCAATTAACCCTCA
CTAAAGGGAACAAAAGCTGGAGCTGCAAGC
Features (pLannotate 1.2.2; 31 found; start..end, strand, type, name):
      5..231     +  promoter       RSV promoter: Rous sarcoma virus enhancer/promoter
    232..412     +  LTR            5' LTR (truncated): truncated 5' long terminal repeat (LTR) from HIV-1
    459..584     +  misc_feature   HIV-1 Ψ: packaging signal of human immunodeficiency virus type 1
    568..931     +  CDS            HIV-1 gag (fragment): gag protein from human immunodeficiency virus 1; gag
   1077..1310    +  misc_feature   RRE: The Rev response element (RRE) of HIV-1 allows for Rev-dependent mRNA export from the nucleus to the cytoplasm.
   1687..1713    +  CDS            Rev (fragment): human immunodeficiency virus 1 (HIV-1) Rev protein; rev; enhances nuclear export of unspliced and incompletely spliced viral mRNAs
   1720..1743    +  promoter       SV40 promoter (fragment): SV40 early promoter
   1744..1815    +  promoter       SV40 promoter (fragment): SV40 enhancer and early promoter
   1839..1974    +  rep_origin     SV40 ori: SV40 origin of replication
   2020..2616    +  CDS            PuroR (fragment): puromycin N-acetyltransferase; pac from Streptomyces; confers resistance to puromycin
   2665..2782    +  misc_feature   cPPT/CTS: central polypurine tract and central termination sequence of HIV-1
   2847..2913    +  CDS            small t antigen (fragment): SV40 (simian virus 40) small t antigen
   2920..4098    +  promoter       EF-1α promoter: strong constitutive promoter for human elongation factor EF-1α
   4115..5092    +  CDS            YAP1 (fragment): YAP1_HUMAN - Also known as YAP65. Experimental evidence at protein level: Swiss-Prot protein existence level 1. [Isoform 3]: Activates the C-terminal fragment (CTF) of ERBB4 (isoform 3). From Homo sapiens (Human).
   5108..5161    +  promoter       U6 promoter (fragment): RNA polymerase III promoter for human U6 snRNA
   5203..5791    +  misc_feature   WPRE: woodchuck hepatitis virus posttranscriptional regulatory element
   5842..5861    +  misc_feature   cPPT/CTS (fragment): central polypurine tract and central termination sequence of HIV-1
   5863..6096    +  LTR            3' LTR (ΔU3): self-inactivating 3' long terminal repeat (LTR) from HIV-1
   6174..6295    +  polyA_signal   SV40 poly(A) signal: SV40 polyadenylation signal
   6335..6470    +  rep_origin     SV40 ori: SV40 origin of replication
   6491..6509    -  promoter       T7 promoter: promoter for bacteriophage T7 RNA polymerase
   6517..6672    +  CDS            lacZα (fragment): LacZα fragment of β-galactosidase; lacZ fragment
   6677..7105    +  rep_origin     f1 ori (sequence partly withheld): f1 bacteriophage origin of replication; arrow indicates direction of (+) strand synthesis
   7158..7262    +  promoter       AmpR promoter: bla
   7263..8123    +  CDS            AmpR: β-lactamase; bla; confers resistance to ampicillin, carbenicillin, and related antibiotics
   8294..8882    +  rep_origin     ori: high-copy-number ColE1/pMB1/pBR322/pUC origin of replication
   9065..9157    +  CDS            lacI (fragment): lac repressor; lacI; The lac repressor binds to the lac operator to inhibit transcription in E. coli. This inhibition can be relieved by adding lactose or isopropyl-β-D-thiogalactopyranoside (IPTG).
   9170..9191    +  protein_bind   CAP binding site: CAP binding activates transcription in the presence of cAMP. E. coli catabolite activator protein
   9206..9236    +  promoter       lac promoter: promoter for the E. coli lac operon
   9244..9260    +  protein_bind   lac operator: The lac repressor binds to the lac operator to inhibit transcription in E. coli. This inhibition can be relieved by adding lactose or isopropyl-β-D-thiogalactopyranoside (IPTG). lac repressor encoded by lacI
   9305..9323    +  promoter       T3 promoter: promoter for bacteriophage T3 RNA polymerase
