[The description below was written by a language model from this plasmid's Addgene catalogue record and pLannotate feature annotations shown in this document.]
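Description:
TFORF2223 is a lentiviral mammalian expression plasmid built on the pLX_TRC317 backbone and carrying a human YAP1 open reading frame. It belongs to a barcoded transcription factor ORF collection in which every ORF is paired with a unique 24-bp barcode. It is propagated in E. coli through a high-copy ColE1/pUC-type origin with ampicillin resistance (AmpR), and the backbone also retains an f1 origin and remnants of a lac/lacZα cloning region flanked by T7 and T3 promoters. The depositor warns that the plasmid can recombine during propagation, which is common for constructs containing LTR repeats.

The viral portion has a third-generation, self-inactivating layout. An RSV promoter drives a truncated HIV-1 5' LTR, followed by the Ψ packaging signal with a partial gag sequence, the RRE for Rev-dependent nuclear export, and a cPPT/CTS element. It ends in a ΔU3 3' LTR with an SV40 polyadenylation signal downstream. Between the LTRs, an SV40 early promoter/origin region precedes a puromycin N-acetyltransferase gene for selecting transduced cells. A separate EF-1α promoter drives the synthesized YAP1 ORF, which the depositor assigns to a specific RefSeq/Ensembl transcript and which the annotation matches to human YAP1 over about 1 kb. A WPRE downstream of the ORF enhances transcript expression. The barcode is not annotated in the feature table, so its position cannot be stated from the record; the short U6 promoter fragment annotated after the ORF is probably only a partial match rather than a functional promoter.

The construct is intended for stable YAP1 overexpression after lentiviral transduction. It is particularly suited to pooled screens, such as directed differentiation studies, where barcode sequencing identifies which transcription factor each cell received.
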