Addgene plasmid #141978: TFORF2223
Purpose: Lentiviral vector for overexpressing transcription factor ORFs with unique 24-bp barcodes. Barcodes facilitate identification of transcription factors in pooled screens.
Depositing lab: Feng Zhang. Depositing organization: Broad Institute. Publication: A transcription factor atlas of directed differentiation. Joung J, Ma S, Tay T, Geiger-Schuller KR, Kirchgatterer PC, Verdine VK, Guo B, Arias-Garcia MA, Allen WE, Singh A, Kuksenko O, Abudayyeh OO, Gootenberg JS, Fu Z, Macrae RK, Buenrostro JD, Regev A, Zhang F. Cell. 2023 Jan 5;186(1):209-229.e26. doi: 10.1016/j.cell.2022.11.026. PubMed 36608654.
Backbone
  Vector backbone: pLX_TRC317
  Backbone manufacturer: Broad Institute Genetic Perturbation Platform
  Backbone size w/o insert (bp): 8264
  Vector type: Mammalian Expression, Lentiviral
  Selectable markers: Puromycin
Growth in bacteria
  Bacterial resistance: Ampicillin, 100 μg/mL
  Growth temperature: 37°C
  Growth strain: NEB Stable
  Copy number: High Copy
Gene/Insert
  Gene/Insert name: YAP1
  Species: H. sapiens (human)
  Insert size (bp): 1082
  Entrez Gene: YAP1 (a.k.a. COB1, YAP, YAP-1, YAP2, YAP65, YKI)
  Promoter: EF1a
  Cloning method: Unknown
  Sequencing primers: 5′ GGGTGGAGACTGAAGTTAGGCCAG; 3′ CACATAGCGTAAAAGGAGCAACATAG
Terms and licenses: Academic/Nonprofit Terms; Industry Terms: Not Available to Industry
Depositor comments: NM_001195045,ENST00000524575 . The transcription factor ORF portion of this plasmid was synthesized by Genewiz. Please test multiple small colonies in case of plasmid recombination. To make this collection available in a timely manner, a portion of this collection was not fully sequenced by Addgene. If an Addgene verified full plasmid sequence is not available, please contact us prior to placing an order to request the full sequence.
How to cite: TFORF2223 was a gift from Feng Zhang (Addgene plasmid # 141978 ; http://n2t.net/addgene:141978 ; RRID:Addgene_141978)
