>Addgene plasmid #141978 | TFORF2223 | depositor partial sequence | sequence record 278071 | Insert
ACCGCCACCATGGCAAAGACATCTTCTGGTCAGAGATACTTCTTAAATCACATCGATCAGACAACAACAT
GGCAGGACCCCAGGAAGGCCATGCTGTCCCAGATGAACGTCACAGCCCCCACCAGTCCACCAGTGCAGCA
GAATATGATGAACTCGGCTTCAGGTCCTCTTCCTGATGGATGGGAACAAGCCATGACTCAGGATGGAGAA
ATTTACTATATAAACCATAAGAACAAGACCACCTCTTGGCTAGACCCAAGGCTTGACCCTCGTTTTGCCA
TGAACCAGAGAATCAGTCAGAGTGCTCCAGTGAAACAGCCACCACCCCTGGCTCCCCAGAGCCCACAGGG
AGGCGTCATGGGTGGCAGCAACTCCAACCAGCAGCAACAGATGCGACTGCAGCAACTGCAGATGGAGAAG
GAGAGGCTGCGGCTGAAACAGCAAGAACTGCTTCGGCAGGCAATGCGGAATATCAATCCCAGCACAGCAA
ATTCTCCAAAATGTCAGGAGTTAGCCCTGCGTAGCCAGTTACCAACACTGGAGCAGGATGGTGGGACTCA
AAATCCAGTGTCTTCTCCCGGGATGTCTCAGGAATTGAGAACAATGACGACCAATAGCTCAGATCCTTTC
CTTAACAGTGGCACCTATCACTCTCGAGATGAGAGTACAGACAGTGGACTAAGCATGAGCAGCTACAGTG
TCCCTCGAACCCCAGATGACTTCCTGAACAGTGTGGATGAGATGGATACAGGTGATACTATCAACCAAAG
CACCCTGCCCTCACAGCAGAACCGTTTCCCAGACTACCTTGAAGCCATTCCTGGGACAAATGTGGACCTT
GGAACACTGGAAGGAGATGGAATGAACATAGAAGGAGAGGAGCTGATGCCAAGTCTGCAGGAAGCTTTGA
GTTCTGACATCCTTAATGACATGGAGTCTGTTTTGGCTGCCACCAAGCTAGATAAAGAAAGCTTTCTTAC
ATGGTTATAGTAATGAACTAGTCCGTAACTTGAAAGTATTTCGATTTCTTGGCTTTATATATCTTGTGGA
AAGGACGAGGCTGATTCTATTAAGTGTCTGGT
