>Addgene plasmid #141978 | TFORF2223 | depositor partial sequence | sequence record 278072 | Barcode
GGCTGATTCTATTAAGTGTCTGGT
